>Addgene plasmid #31431 | Ube2v3 | addgene partial sequence | sequence record 37922 | Gal4-AD 5'-AATACCACTACAATGGAT-3'
CCCACCAAACCCAAAAAAGAGATCTCTATGGCTTACCCATACGATGTTCCAGATTACGCTAGCTTGGGTG
GTCATATGGCCATGGAGGCCGGATCTACAAGTTTGTACAAAAAAGCAGGCTCCGCGGCCGCCCCCTTCAC
CATGGAGTTCGACTGCGAGGGCCTGAGACGGCTGCTTGGCAAGTACAAGTTCAGGGACCTAACTGTGGAA
GAACTAAGGAATGTAAATGTATTTTTCCCACATTTCAAATATTCCATGGACACCTATGGTAATACATATA
ACATACCAATTCGTTTCTGGATTTTGGATTCTCACCCTTTCGCTCCCCCTATTTGCTTCTTGAAGCCAAC
TGCAAATATGGGAATCTTAGTCGGAAAACATGTGGATGCTCAAGGCAGAATATATTTGCCCTATCTCCAA
AACTGGAGCCATCCTAAATCTGTCATTGTTGGATTAATTAAAGAAATGATTGCCAAGTTTCAAGAGGAAC
TTCCCATGTATTCTCTATCATCATCTGATGAGGCACGGCAGGTAGACTTGCTAGCCTATATTGCAAAAAT
CACTGAAGGTGTTTCAGATACAAATTCAAAGAGCTGGGCAAATCATGAGAATAAAACAGTCAATAAAATT
ACTGTGGTTGGAGGTGGAGAACTCGGTATTGCCTGCACATTAGCAATTTCAGCAAAGGGTATTGCAGACA
GGCTTGTCCTCTTAGACCTCTCAGAAGGGACTAAAGGAGCCACGATGGACCTTGAAATCTTCAACCTTCC
TAATGTGGAGATCAGCAAAGATTTGTCTGCCTCTGCTCATTCCAAGGTGGTGATCTTCACAGTCAACTCT
TTGGGT
