[The description below was written by a language model from this plasmid's Addgene catalogue record.]
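Description:
Ube2v3 is a yeast expression plasmid built on the pACT2 backbone (about 8.1 kb without insert), a commercial yeast two-hybrid "prey" vector. It carries a roughly 400 bp human insert described as a ubiquitin conjugating enzyme, corresponding to the UEVLD gene (also known as UEV3 or UEV-3), a member of the ubiquitin E2 variant family. The insert was introduced by restriction enzyme cloning, and the record lists an N-terminal HA epitope tag supplied by the backbone. The use of a GAL4 activation domain sequencing primer fits the general design of pACT2, in which inserts are expressed as fusions to the GAL4 activation domain with an HA tag that allows immunodetection of the fusion protein. The 400 bp insert size suggests that only a portion of the coding region, such as the UEV domain, may be present, but the record does not state the boundaries.

In bacteria the plasmid is selected with ampicillin; the copy number is recorded as unknown. The record does not list the yeast promoter, yeast origin of replication or yeast selectable marker, and no feature table is provided. pACT2-type vectors are generally known to use a yeast 2μ origin, a LEU2 auxotrophic marker and an ADH1 promoter, though this should be checked against the sequence. The associated study concerns how interactions between E2 enzymes and the BRCA1 RING domain determine mono- or polyubiquitin chain synthesis. The construct was therefore most likely used as a two-hybrid prey to test this E2-like protein for binding to a RING-containing bait, although the record does not state this explicitly.
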