Addgene plasmid #31431: Ube2v3
Depositing lab: Rachel Klevit. Depositing organization: University of Washington. Publication: E2-BRCA1 RING interactions dictate synthesis of mono- or specific polyubiquitin chain linkages. Christensen DE, Brzovic PS, Klevit RE. Nat Struct Mol Biol. 2007 Oct . 14(10):941-8. 10.1038/nsmb1295 PubMed 17873885.
Backbone
  Vector backbone: pACT2
  Backbone manufacturer: Clonetech
  Backbone size w/o insert (bp): 8100
  Vector type: Yeast Expression
Growth in bacteria
  Bacterial resistance: Ampicillin, 100 μg/mL
  Growth temperature: 37°C
  Growth strain: DH5alpha
  Copy number: Unknown
Gene/Insert
  Gene/Insert name: Ubiquitin Conjugating Enzyme (alt name: UEV-3, UEVLD)
  Species: H. sapiens (human)
  Insert size (bp): 400
  Entrez Gene: UEVLD (a.k.a. ATTP, UEV3)
  Tag / fusion protein: HA (N terminal on backbone)
  Cloning method: Restriction Enzyme
  Sequencing primers: 5′ GAL4 AD
Terms and licenses: Academic/Nonprofit Terms; Industry Terms: Not Available to Industry
How to cite: Ube2v3 was a gift from Rachel Klevit (Addgene plasmid # 31431 ; http://n2t.net/addgene:31431 ; RRID:Addgene_31431)
